>Addgene plasmid #131037 | K8.1Pr-pGL4.16 | addgene full sequence | sequence record 257152 | Addgene NGS Result
AGCTTGGCAATCCGGTACTGTTGGTAAAGCCACCATGGAAGATGCCAAAAACATTAAGAAGGGCCCAGCG
CCATTCTACCCACTCGAAGACGGGACCGCCGGCGAGCAGCTGCACAAAGCCATGAAGCGCTACGCCCTGG
TGCCCGGCACCATCGCCTTTACCGACGCACATATCGAGGTGGACATTACCTACGCCGAGTACTTCGAGAT
GAGCGTTCGGCTGGCAGAAGCTATGAAGCGCTATGGGCTGAATACAAACCATCGGATCGTGGTGTGCAGC
GAGAATAGCTTGCAGTTCTTCATGCCCGTGTTGGGTGCCCTGTTCATCGGTGTGGCTGTGGCCCCAGCTA
ACGACATCTACAACGAGCGCGAGCTGCTGAACAGCATGGGCATCAGCCAGCCCACCGTCGTATTCGTGAG
CAAGAAAGGGCTGCAAAAGATCCTCAACGTGCAAAAGAAGCTACCGATCATACAAAAGATCATCATCATG
GATAGCAAGACCGACTACCAGGGCTTCCAAAGCATGTACACCTTCGTGACTTCCCATTTGCCACCCGGCT
TCAACGAGTACGACTTCGTGCCCGAGAGCTTCGACCGGGACAAAACCATCGCCCTGATCATGAACAGTAG
TGGCAGTACCGGATTGCCCAAGGGCGTAGCCCTACCGCACCGCACCGCTTGTGTCCGATTCAGTCATGCC
CGCGACCCCATCTTCGGCAACCAGATCATCCCCGACACCGCTATCCTCAGCGTGGTGCCATTTCACCACG
GCTTCGGCATGTTCACCACGCTGGGCTACTTGATCTGCGGCTTTCGGGTCGTGCTCATGTACCGCTTCGA
GGAGGAGCTATTCTTGCGCAGCTTGCAAGACTATAAGATTCAATCTGCCCTGCTGGTGCCCACACTATTT
AGCTTCTTCGCTAAGAGCACTCTCATCGACAAGTACGACCTAAGCAACTTGCACGAGATCGCCAGCGGCG
GGGCGCCGCTCAGCAAGGAGGTAGGTGAGGCCGTGGCCAAACGCTTCCACCTACCAGGCATCCGCCAGGG
CTACGGCCTGACAGAAACAACCAGCGCCATTCTGATCACCCCCGAAGGGGACGACAAGCCTGGCGCAGTA
GGCAAGGTGGTGCCCTTCTTCGAGGCTAAGGTGGTGGACTTGGACACCGGTAAGACACTGGGTGTGAACC
AGCGCGGCGAGCTGTGCGTCCGTGGCCCCATGATCATGAGCGGCTACGTTAACAACCCCGAGGCTACAAA
CGCTCTCATCGACAAGGACGGCTGGCTGCACAGCGGCGACATCGCCTACTGGGACGAGGACGAGCACTTC
TTCATCGTGGACCGGCTGAAGAGCCTGATCAAATACAAGGGCTACCAGGTAGCCCCAGCCGAACTGGAGA
GCATCCTGCTGCAACACCCCAACATCTTCGACGCCGGGGTCGCCGGCCTGCCCGACGACGATGCCGGCGA
GCTGCCCGCCGCAGTCGTCGTGCTGGAACACGGTAAAACCATGACCGAGAAGGAGATCGTGGACTATGTG
GCCAGCCAGGTTACAACCGCCAAGAAGCTGCGCGGTGGTGTTGTGTTCGTGGACGAGGTGCCTAAAGGAC
TGACCGGCAAGTTGGACGCCCGCAAGATCCGCGAGATTCTCATTAAGGCCAAGAAGGGCGGCAAGATCGC
CGTGAATTCTGCTTGCAAGAACTGGTTCAGTAGCTTAAGCCACTTTGTGATCCACCTTAACAGCCACGGC
TTCCCTCCCGAGGTGGAGGAGCAGGCCGCCGGCACCCTGCCCATGAGCTGCGCCCAGGAGAGCGGCATGG
ATAGACACCCTGCTGCTTGCGCCAGCGCCAGGATCAACGTCTAACTGCAGTCTAGAGTCGGGGCGGCCGG
CCGCTTCGAGCAGACATGATAAGATACATTGATGAGTTTGGACAAACCACAACTAGAATGCAGTGAAAAA
AATGCTTTATTTGTGAAATTTGTGATGCTATTGCTTTATTTGTAACCATTATAAGCTGCAATAAACAAGT
TAACAACAACAATTGCATTCATTTTATGTTTCAGGTTCAGGGGGAGGTGTGGGAGGTTTTTTAAAGCAAG
TAAAACCTCTACAAATGTGGTAAAATCGATAAGGATCCGTTTGCGTATTGGGCGCTCTTCCGCTGATCTG
CGCAGCACCATGGCCTGAAATAACCTCTGAAAGAGGAACTTGGTTAGCTACCTTCTGAGGCGGAAAGAAC
CAGCTGTGGAATGTGTGTCAGTTAGGGTGTGGAAAGTCCCCAGGCTCCCCAGCAGGCAGAAGTATGCAAA
GCATGCATCTCAATTAGTCAGCAACCAGGTGTGGAAAGTCCCCAGGCTCCCCAGCAGGCAGAAGTATGCA
AAGCATGCATCTCAATTAGTCAGCAACCATAGTCCCGCCCCTAACTCCGCCCATCCCGCCCCTAACTCCG
CCCAGTTCCGCCCATTCTCCGCCCCATGGCTGACTAATTTTTTTTATTTATGCAGAGGCCGAGGCCGCCT
CTGCCTCTGAGCTATTCCAGAAGTAGTGAGGAGGCTTTTTTGGAGGCCTAGGCTTTTGCAAAAAGCTCGA
TTCTTCTGACACTAGCGCCACCATGAAGAAGCCCGAACTCACCGCTACCAGCGTTGAAAAATTTCTCATC
GAGAAGTTCGACAGTGTGAGCGACCTGATGCAGTTGTCGGAGGGCGAAGAGAGCCGAGCCTTCAGCTTCG
ATGTCGGCGGACGCGGCTATGTACTGCGGGTGAATAGCTGCGCTGATGGCTTCTACAAAGACCGCTACGT
GTACCGCCACTTCGCCAGCGCTGCACTACCCATCCCCGAAGTGTTGGACATCGGCGAGTTCAGCGAGAGC
CTGACATACTGCATCAGTAGACGCGCCCAAGGCGTTACTCTCCAAGACCTCCCCGAAACAGAGCTGCCTG
CTGTGTTACAGCCTGTCGCCGAAGCTATGGATGCTATTGCCGCCGCCGACCTCAGTCAAACCAGCGGCTT
CGGCCCATTCGGGCCCCAAGGCATCGGCCAGTACACAACCTGGCGGGATTTCATTTGCGCCATTGCTGAT
CCCCATGTCTACCACTGGCAGACCGTGATGGACGACACCGTGTCCGCCAGCGTAGCTCAAGCCCTGGACG
AACTGATGCTGTGGGCCGAAGACTGTCCCGAGGTGCGCCACCTCGTCCATGCCGACTTCGGCAGCAACAA
CGTCCTGACCGACAACGGCCGCATCACCGCCGTAATCGACTGGTCCGAAGCTATGTTCGGGGACAGTCAG
TACGAGGTGGCCAACATCTTCTTCTGGCGGCCCTGGCTGGCTTGCATGGAGCAGCAGACTCGCTACTTCG
AGCGCCGGCATCCCGAGCTGGCCGGCAGCCCTCGTCTGCGAGCCTACATGCTGCGCATCGGCCTGGATCA
GCTCTACCAGAGCCTCGTGGACGGCAACTTCGACGATGCTGCCTGGGCTCAAGGCCGCTGCGATGCCATC
GTCCGCAGCGGGGCCGGCACCGTCGGTCGCACACAAATCGCTCGCCGGAGCGCAGCCGTATGGACCGACG
GCTGCGTCGAGGTGCTGGCCGACAGCGGCAACCGCCGGCCCAGTACACGACCGCGCGCTAAGGAGGTAGG
TCGAGTTTAAACTCTAGAACCGGTCATGGCCGCAATAAAATATCTTTATTTTCATTACATCTGTGTGTTG
GTTTTTTGTGTGTTCGAACTAGATGCTGTCGACCGATGCCCTTGAGAGCCTTCAACCCAGTCAGCTCCTT
CCGGTGGGCGCGGGGCATGACTATCGTCGCCGCACTTATGACTGTCTTCTTTATCATGCAACTCGTAGGA
CAGGTGCCGGCAGCGCTCTTCCGCTTCCTCGCTCACTGACTCGCTGCGCTCGGTCGTTCGGCTGCGGCGA
GCGGTATCAGCTCACTCAAAGGCGGTAATACGGTTATCCACAGAATCAGGGGATAACGCAGGAAAGAACA
TGTGAGCAAAAGGCCAGCAAAAGGCCAGGAACCGTAAAAAGGCCGCGTTGCTGGCGTTTTTCCATAGGCT
CCGCCCCCCTGACGAGCATCACAAAAATCGACGCTCAAGTCAGAGGTGGCGAAACCCGACAGGACTATAA
AGATACCAGGCGTTTCCCCCTGGAAGCTCCCTCGTGCGCTCTCCTGTTCCGACCCTGCCGCTTACCGGAT
ACCTGTCCGCCTTTCTCCCTTCGGGAAGCGTGGCGCTTTCTCATAGCTCACGCTGTAGGTATCTCAGTTC
GGTGTAGGTCGTTCGCTCCAAGCTGGGCTGTGTGCACGAACCCCCCGTTCAGCCCGACCGCTGCGCCTTA
TCCGGTAACTATCGTCTTGAGTCCAACCCGGTAAGACACGACTTATCGCCACTGGCAGCAGCCACTGGTA
ACAGGATTAGCAGAGCGAGGTATGTAGGCGGTGCTACAGAGTTCTTGAAGTGGTGGCCTAACTACGGCTA
CACTAGAAGAACAGTATTTGGTATCTGCGCTCTGCTGAAGCCAGTTACCTTCGGAAAAAGAGTTGGTAGC
TCTTGATCCGGCAAACAAACCACCGCTGGTAGCGGTGGTTTTTTTGTTTGCAAGCAGCAGATTACGCGCA
GAAAAAAAGGATCTCAAGAAGATCCTTTGATCTTTTCTACGGGGTCTGACGCTCAGTGGAACGAAAACTC
ACGTTAAGGGATTTTGGTCATGAGATTATCAAAAAGGATCTTCACCTAGATCCTTTTAAATTAAAAATGA
AGTTTTAAATCAATCTAAAGTATATATGAGTAAACTTGGTCTGACAGCGGCCGCAAATGCTAAACCACTG
CAGTGGTTACCAGTGCTTGATCAGTGAGGCACCGATCTCAGCGATCTGCCTATTTCGTTCGTCCATAGTG
GCCTGACTCCCCGTCGTGTAGATCACTACGATTCGTGAGGGCTTACCATCAGGCCCCAGCGCAGCAATGA
TGCCGCGAGAGCCGCGTTCACCGGCCCCCGATTTGTCAGCAATGAACCAGCCAGCAGGGAGGGCCGAGCG
AAGAAGTGGTCCTGCTACTTTGTCCGCCTCCATCCAGTCTATGAGCTGCTGTCGTGATGCTAGAGTAAGA
AGTTCGCCAGTGAGTAGTTTCCGAAGAGTTGTGGCCATTGCTACTGGCATCGTGGTATCACGCTCGTCGT
TCGGTATGGCTTCGTTCAACTCTGGTTCCCAGCGGTCAAGCCGGGTCACATGATCACCCATATTATGAAG
AAATGCAGTCAGCTCCTTAGGGCCTCCGATCGTTGTCAGAAGTAAGTTGGCCGCGGTGTTGTCGCTCATG
GTAATGGCAGCACTACACAATTCTCTTACCGTCATGCCATCCGTAAGATGCTTTTCCGTGACCGGCGAGT
ACTCAACCAAGTCGTTTTGTGAGTAGTGTATACGGCGACCAAGCTGCTCTTGCCCGGCGTCTATACGGGA
CAACACCGCGCCACATAGCAGTACTTTGAAAGTGCTCATCATCGGGAATCGTTCTTCGGGGCGGAAAGAC
TCAAGGATCTTGCCGCTATTGAGATCCAGTTCGATATAGCCCACTCTTGCACCCAGTTGATCTTCAGCAT
CTTTTACTTTCACCAGCGTTTCGGGGTGTGCAAAAACAGGCAAGCAAAATGCCGCAAAGAAGGGAATGAG
TGCGACACGAAAATGTTGGATGCTCATACTCGTCCTTTTTCAATATTATTGAAGCATTTATCAGGGTTAC
TAGTACGTCTCTCAAGGATAAGTAAGTAATATTAAGGTACGGGAGGTATTGGACAGGCCGCAATAAAATA
TCTTTATTTTCATTACATCTGTGTGTTGGTTTTTTGTGTGAATCGATAGTACTAACATACGCTCTCCATC
AAAACAAAACGAAACAAAACAAACTAGCAAAATAGGCTGTCCCCAGTGCAAGTGCAGGTGCCAGAACATT
TCTCTGGCCTAACTGGCCGGTACCTGTGCCGTCGTCCGGGAGAACCATGCCAGACTTTGTGTGGTAAGAA
GGAATTGTTATCCGGCAGCAATATTAAAGGGACCGAAGTTAATCCCTTAATCCTA
Features (pLannotate 1.2.2; 14 found; start..end, strand, type, name):
     35..1684    +  CDS            luciferase: firefly luciferase synthetic luc2 version of the luciferase gene
   1691..1738    +  CDS            hCL1: non-ORF yeast peptide conferring ubiquitin-dependent degradation human codon-optimized
   1745..1861    +  CDS            hPEST: PEST degradation sequence from mouse ornithine decarboxylase human codon-optimized
   1910..2031    -  polyA_signal   SV40 poly(A) signal: SV40 polyadenylation signal
   2057..2188    -  CDS            LT_SV40 (fragment): Experimental evidence at protein level: Swiss-Prot protein existence level 1. Isoform 17kT antigen targets host RBL2 for degradation and promotes cell proliferation. Transactivates host cyclin A promoter through its J domain. From Simian virus 40 (SV40).
   2225..2582    +  promoter       SV40 promoter: SV40 enhancer and early promoter
   2613..3650    +  CDS            HygR: hygromycin B phosphotransferase confers resistance to hygromycin
   3674..3722    +  polyA_signal   poly(A) signal: synthetic polyadenylation signal
   3738..3869    +  CDS            TcR (fragment): tetracycline efflux protein; tet; confers resistance to tetracycline
   4049..4637    -  rep_origin     ori: high-copy-number ColE1/pMB1/pBR322/pUC origin of replication
   4837..5697    -  CDS            AmpR: β-lactamase confers resistance to ampicillin, carbenicillin, and related antibiotics
   5698..5739    -  promoter       AmpR promoter (fragment): bla
   5802..5850    +  polyA_signal   poly(A) signal: synthetic polyadenylation signal
   5864..5955    +  misc_feature   pause site: RNA polymerase II transcriptional pause signal from the human α2 globin gene
