[The description below was written by a language model from this plasmid's Addgene catalogue record and pLannotate feature annotations shown in this document.]
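Description:
K8.1Pr-pGL4.16 is a mammalian firefly luciferase reporter plasmid built on the Promega pGL4.16 backbone, in which a 100 bp promoter fragment from the K8.1 gene of Kaposi's sarcoma-associated herpesvirus (KSHV) has been cloned between KpnI and HindIII sites, both of which are retained. The promoter fragment itself is not called out in the automated feature table. From the cloning sites and the layout of the map, it should lie in the short unannotated stretch just upstream of the luciferase coding sequence. The plasmid replicates in E. coli at high copy from a ColE1/pUC-type origin and is selected with ampicillin through the β-lactamase gene. A separate cassette, with the SV40 enhancer/early promoter driving hygromycin B phosphotransferase followed by a synthetic poly(A) signal, allows hygromycin selection of stably transfected mammalian cells.

The reporter is the synthetic luc2 version of firefly luciferase, fused at its C-terminus to two human codon-optimized destabilizing elements: hCL1, which confers ubiquitin-dependent degradation, and the PEST sequence from mouse ornithine decarboxylase. These shorten the protein's half-life, so the luminescence signal follows changes in promoter activity more closely than a stable luciferase would. The transcript ends at an SV40 late-type poly(A) signal. A synthetic poly(A) signal and an RNA polymerase II pause site from the human α2 globin gene lie upstream of the cloning region and reduce background from read-through transcription originating in the backbone. The short SV40 large T and tetracycline-resistance matches in the annotation are fragments and do not appear to be functional genes. The construct is intended for measuring K8.1 promoter activity, and the associated work concerns promoter recognition by the KSHV late viral transcription complex.
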