Addgene plasmid #131037: K8.1Pr-pGL4.16
Purpose: Firefly Luciferase reporter for K8.1 promoter from KSHV
Depositing lab: Britt Glaunsinger. Depositing organization: University of California, Berkeley. Publication: An integrative approach identifies direct targets of the late viral transcription complex and an expanded promoter recognition motif in Kaposi's sarcoma-associated herpesvirus. Nandakumar D, Glaunsinger B. PLoS Pathog. 2019 May 16;15(5):e1007774. doi: 10.1371/journal.ppat.1007774. eCollection 2019 May. PubMed 31095645.
Backbone
  Vector backbone: pGL4.16
  Backbone manufacturer: Promega
  Backbone size w/o insert (bp): 6050
  Total vector size (bp): 6075
  Vector type: Mammalian Expression, Luciferase
  Selectable markers: Hygromycin
Growth in bacteria
  Bacterial resistance: Ampicillin, 100 μg/mL
  Growth temperature: 37°C
  Growth strain: DH5alpha
  Copy number: High Copy
Gene/Insert
  Gene/Insert name: KSHV K8.1 100 bp promoter
  Species: Kaposi's Sarcoma Herpesvirus
  Insert size (bp): 100
  Cloning method: Restriction Enzyme; 5′ cloning site KpnI (not destroyed); 3′ cloning site HindIII (not destroyed)
  Sequencing primers: 5′ GTACTAACATACGCTCTCCATC; 3′ GCGTAGCGCTTCATGGCTTTG
Terms and licenses: Academic/Nonprofit Terms; Industry Terms: Not Available to Industry
How to cite: K8.1Pr-pGL4.16 was a gift from Britt Glaunsinger (Addgene plasmid # 131037 ; http://n2t.net/addgene:131037 ; RRID:Addgene_131037)
